Addgene plasmid #68176: pUPD_Mini35s(-60,UTR) (GB0050)
Purpose: Provides the CaMV Mini35S Promoter as a level 0 GoldenBraid part
Depositing lab: Diego Orzaez. Depositing organization: Agencia Estatal Consejo Superior de Investigaciones Científicas, M.P. Publication: GoldenBraid 2.0: a comprehensive DNA assembly framework for plant synthetic biology. Sarrion-Perdigones A, Vazquez-Vilar M, Palaci J, Castelijns B, Forment J, Ziarsolo P, Blanca J, Granell A, Orzaez D. Plant Physiol. 2013 Jul;162(3):1618-31. 10.1104/pp.113.217661 PubMed 23669743.
Backbone
  Vector backbone: pUPD
  Backbone manufacturer: self-made; derived from pGEMT-Easy manufactured by Promega
  Vector type: Synthetic Biology
Growth in bacteria
  Bacterial resistance: Ampicillin, 100 μg/mL
  Growth temperature: 37°C
  Growth strain: DH5alpha
  Copy number: High Copy
Gene/Insert
  Gene/Insert name: CaMV Mini35S promoter
  Insert size (bp): 124
  Mutation: BsaI and BsmBI sites removed
  Cloning method: Restriction Enzyme; 5′ cloning site BsmBI (destroyed during cloning); 3′ cloning site BsmBI (destroyed during cloning)
  Sequencing primers: 5′ T7; 3′ SP6
Terms and licenses: Academic/Nonprofit Terms; Industry Terms: Not Available to Industry
Depositor comments: insert can be released with BsaI
How to cite: pUPD_Mini35s(-60,UTR) (GB0050) was a gift from Diego Orzaez (Addgene plasmid # 68176 ; http://n2t.net/addgene:68176 ; RRID:Addgene_68176)
