[The description below was written by a language model from this plasmid's Addgene catalogue record and the feature table of its GenBank file.]
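Description:
pUPD_Mini35s(-60,UTR) (GB0050) is a level 0 part plasmid from the GoldenBraid 2.0 plant synthetic biology assembly system, carrying the minimal 35S promoter of cauliflower mosaic virus as a standardised, domesticated DNA part. The backbone is pUPD, the GoldenBraid universal part domesticator, which the depositors built from pGEM-T Easy. The 3184 bp circular plasmid is maintained in E. coli through a high-copy ColE1/pUC-type origin and selected with ampicillin via the bla (AmpR) gene and its own promoter. It also retains an f1 phage origin and the lac promoter, operator and CAP site remnants of the lacZ screening region typical of this vector family.

The insert is recorded as 124 bp. The name suggests that it spans the promoter from about position -60 together with an untranslated leader, while the feature table annotates only a 47 bp core as the minimal 35S promoter. Internal BsaI and BsmBI sites were removed so that the part is compatible with Type IIS assembly. It was cloned into pUPD through BsmBI sites that were destroyed in the process, and it can be released with BsaI for assembly into higher-level transcriptional units. T7 and SP6 promoters and M13 primer sites flank the cloning region and serve for sequence verification. Two short Kozak-like motifs annotated near the T7 side appear to be automated pattern matches rather than designed elements.

A minimal promoter of this kind has little activity by itself, so it is generally combined with upstream operator or enhancer parts to build synthetic or inducible plant promoters. The record itself states only that the plasmid supplies the part.
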