LOCUS       Exported 3184 bp ds-DNA circular SYN 13-MAY-2021
DEFINITION  Provides the CaMV Mini35S Promoter as a level 0 GoldenBraid part.
ACCESSION   .
VERSION     .
KEYWORDS    pUPD_Mini35s(-60,UTR) (GB0050)
SOURCE      synthetic DNA construct
  ORGANISM  synthetic DNA construct
REFERENCE   1 (bases 1 to 3184)
  AUTHORS   Sarrion-Perdigones A, Vazquez-Vilar M, Palaci J, Castelijns B,
            Forment J, Ziarsolo P, Blanca J, Granell A, Orzaez D
  TITLE     GoldenBraid 2.0: a comprehensive DNA assembly framework for plant
            synthetic biology.
  JOURNAL   Plant Physiol. 2013 Jul;162(3):1618-31.
  PUBMED    23669743
REFERENCE   2 (bases 1 to 3184)
  AUTHORS   .
  TITLE     Direct Submission
  JOURNAL   Exported May 13, 2021 from SnapGene Server 1.1.58
            http://www.snapgene.com
FEATURES             Location/Qualifiers
     source          1..3184
                     /organism="synthetic DNA construct"
                     /mol_type="other DNA"
     promoter        13..59
                     /label=minimal CaMV 35S promoter
                     /note="minimal 35S promoter from cauliflower mosaic virus"
     promoter        complement(234..252)
                     /label=SP6 promoter
                     /note="promoter for bacteriophage SP6 RNA polymerase"
     primer_bind     complement(235..252)
                     /label=SP6
                     /note="SP6 promoter, forward primer"
     primer_bind     complement(270..286)
                     /label=M13 rev
                     /note="common sequencing primer, one of multiple similar
                     variants"
     primer_bind     complement(270..286)
                     /label=M13 Reverse
                     /note="In lacZ gene. Also called M13-rev"
     primer_bind     complement(283..305)
                     /label=M13/pUC Reverse
                     /note="In lacZ gene"
     protein_bind    294..310
                     /label=lac operator
                     /bound_moiety="lac repressor encoded by lacI"
                     /note="The lac repressor binds to the lac operator to
                     inhibit transcription in E. coli. This inhibition can be
                     relieved by adding lactose or
                     isopropyl-beta-D-thiogalactopyranoside (IPTG)."
     promoter        complement(318..348)
                     /label=lac promoter
                     /note="promoter for the E. coli lac operon"
     protein_bind    363..384
                     /label=CAP binding site
                     /bound_moiety="E. coli catabolite activator protein"
                     /note="CAP binding activates transcription in the presence
                     of cAMP."
     primer_bind     complement(501..518)
                     /label=L4440
                     /note="L4440 vector, forward primer"
     rep_origin      complement(672..1260)
                     /direction=LEFT
                     /label=ori
                     /note="high-copy-number ColE1/pMB1/pBR322/pUC origin of
                     replication"
     primer_bind     complement(752..771)
                     /label=pBR322ori-F
                     /note="pBR322 origin, forward primer"
     CDS             complement(1431..2291)
                     /codon_start=1
                     /gene="bla"
                     /product="beta-lactamase"
                     /label=AmpR
                     /note="confers resistance to ampicillin, carbenicillin, and
                     related antibiotics"
                     /translation="MSIQHFRVALIPFFAAFCLPVFAHPETLVKVKDAEDQLGARVGYI
                     ELDLNSGKILESFRPEERFPMMSTFKVLLCGAVLSRIDAGQEQLGRRIHYSQNDLVEYS
                     PVTEKHLTDGMTVRELCSAAITMSDNTAANLLLTTIGGPKELTAFLHNMGDHVTRLDRW
                     EPELNEAIPNDERDTTMPVAMATTLRKLLTGELLTLASRQQLIDWMEADKVAGPLLRSA
                     LPAGWFIADKSGAGERGSRGIIAALGPDGKPSRIVVIYTTGSQATMDERNRQIAEIGAS
                     LIKHW"
     primer_bind     2054..2073
                     /label=Amp-R
                     /note="Ampicillin resistance gene, reverse primer"
     promoter        complement(2292..2396)
                     /gene="bla"
                     /label=AmpR promoter
     rep_origin      complement(2474..2929)
                     /direction=LEFT
                     /label=f1 ori
                     /note="f1 bacteriophage origin of replication; arrow
                     indicates direction of (+) strand synthesis"
     primer_bind     complement(2611..2632)
                     /label=F1ori-F
                     /note="F1 origin, forward primer"
     primer_bind     2823..2842
                     /label=F1ori-R
                     /note="F1 origin, reverse primer"
     primer_bind     3055..3077
                     /label=M13/pUC Forward
                     /note="In lacZ gene"
     primer_bind     3069..3086
                     /label=M13 Forward
                     /note="In lacZ gene. Also called M13-F20 or M13 (-21)
                     Forward"
     primer_bind     3070..3086
                     /label=M13 fwd
                     /note="common sequencing primer, one of multiple similar
                     variants"
     primer_bind     3093..3112
                     /label=T7
                     /note="T7 promoter, forward primer"
     promoter        3093..3111
                     /label=T7 promoter
                     /note="promoter for bacteriophage T7 RNA polymerase"
     regulatory      3142..3151
                     /regulatory_class="other"
                     /note="vertebrate consensus sequence for strong initiation
                     of translation (Kozak, 1987)"
     regulatory      3146..3155
                     /regulatory_class="other"
                     /note="vertebrate consensus sequence for strong initiation
                     of translation (Kozak, 1987)"
ORIGIN
        1 ctcgtcccct tcgcaagacc cttcctctat ataaggaagt tcatttcatt tggagaggac
       61 tccggtattt ttacaacaat taccacaaca aaacaaacaa caaacaacat tacaatttac
      121 tattctagtc gaaatgcgag accactcatc gcccatcact agtgaattcg cggccgcctg
      181 caggtcgacc atatgggaga gctcccaacg cgttggatgc atagcttgag tattctatag
      241 tgtcacctaa atagcttggc gtaatcatgg tcatagctgt ttcctgtgtg aaattgttat
      301 ccgctcacaa ttccacacaa catacgagcc ggaagcataa agtgtaaagc ctggggtgcc
      361 taatgagtga gctaactcac attaattgcg ttgcgctcac tgcccgcttt ccagtcggga
      421 aacctgtcgt gccagctgca ttaatgaatc ggccaacgcg cggggagagg cggtttgcgt
      481 attgggcgct cttccgcttc ctcgctcact gactcgctgc gctcggtcgt tcggctgcgg
      541 cgagcggtat cagctcactc aaaggcggta atacggttat ccacagaatc aggggataac
      601 gcaggaaaga acatgtgagc aaaaggccag caaaaggcca ggaaccgtaa aaaggccgcg
      661 ttgctggcgt ttttccatag gctccgcccc cctgacgagc atcacaaaaa tcgacgctca
      721 agtcagaggt ggcgaaaccc gacaggacta taaagatacc aggcgtttcc ccctggaagc
      781 tccctcgtgc gctctcctgt tccgaccctg ccgcttaccg gatacctgtc cgcctttctc
      841 ccttcgggaa gcgtggcgct ttctcatagc tcacgctgta ggtatctcag ttcggtgtag
      901 gtcgttcgct ccaagctggg ctgtgtgcac gaaccccccg ttcagcccga ccgctgcgcc
      961 ttatccggta actatcgtct tgagtccaac ccggtaagac acgacttatc gccactggca
     1021 gcagccactg gtaacaggat tagcagagcg aggtatgtag gcggtgctac agagttcttg
     1081 aagtggtggc ctaactacgg ctacactaga agaacagtat ttggtatctg cgctctgctg
     1141 aagccagtta ccttcggaaa aagagttggt agctcttgat ccggcaaaca aaccaccgct
     1201 ggtagcggtg gtttttttgt ttgcaagcag cagattacgc gcagaaaaaa aggatctcaa
     1261 gaagatcctt tgatcttttc tacggggtct gacgctcagt ggaacgaaaa ctcacgttaa
     1321 gggattttgg tcatgagatt atcaaaaagg atcttcacct agatcctttt aaattaaaaa
     1381 tgaagtttta aatcaatcta aagtatatat gagtaaactt ggtctgacag ttaccaatgc
     1441 ttaatcagtg aggcacctat ctcagcgatc tgtctatttc gttcatccat agttgcctga
     1501 ctccccgtcg tgtagataac tacgatacgg gagggcttac catctggccc cagtgctgca
     1561 atgataccgc gagacccacg ctcaccggct ccagatttat cagcaataaa ccagccagcc
     1621 ggaagggccg agcgcagaag tggtcctgca actttatccg cctccatcca gtctattaat
     1681 tgttgccggg aagctagagt aagtagttcg ccagttaata gtttgcgcaa cgttgttgcc
     1741 attgctacag gcatcgtggt gtcacgctcg tcgtttggta tggcttcatt cagctccggt
     1801 tcccaacgat caaggcgagt tacatgatcc cccatgttgt gcaaaaaagc ggttagctcc
     1861 ttcggtcctc cgatcgttgt cagaagtaag ttggccgcag tgttatcact catggttatg
     1921 gcagcactgc ataattctct tactgtcatg ccatccgtaa gatgcttttc tgtgactggt
     1981 gagtactcaa ccaagtcatt ctgagaatag tgtatgcggc gaccgagttg ctcttgcccg
     2041 gcgtcaatac gggataatac cgcgccacat agcagaactt taaaagtgct catcattgga
     2101 aaacgttctt cggggcgaaa actctcaagg atcttaccgc tgttgagatc cagttcgatg
     2161 taacccactc gtgcacccaa ctgatcttca gcatctttta ctttcaccag cgtttctggg
     2221 tgagcaaaaa caggaaggca aaatgccgca aaaaagggaa taagggcgac acggaaatgt
     2281 tgaatactca tactcttcct ttttcaatat tattgaagca tttatcaggg ttattgtctc
     2341 atgagcggat acatatttga atgtatttag aaaaataaac aaataggggt tccgcgcaca
     2401 tttccccgaa aagtgccacc tgatgcggtg tgaaataccg cacagatgcg taaggagaaa
     2461 ataccgcatc aggaaattgt aagcgttaat attttgttaa aattcgcgtt aaatttttgt
     2521 taaatcagct cattttttaa ccaataggcc gaaatcggca aaatccctta taaatcaaaa
     2581 gaatagaccg agatagggtt gagtgttgtt ccagtttgga acaagagtcc actattaaag
     2641 aacgtggact ccaacgtcaa aggnnnnnnn nnnnnnnnnn nnnnnnnnnn nnnnnnnnnn
     2701 nnnnnnnnnn nntnnnnnnn nnnnnnnnnn nnnnnnnnnn nnnnnnnnnn nnnnnnnnnn
     2761 nnnnnnnnnn nnnnnnnnnn nnnnnnnnnn nnnnnnnnnn nnnngnnnnn nnnnnnnnnn
     2821 nnnnnnnnnn nnnnnnnnnn nnnnnnnnnn nnnnnnnnnn nnnnnnnnnn nnnnnnnnnn
     2881 nnnnnnnnnn nnnnnnnnnn nnnnnnnnnn nnnnnnnnnn nnnnnnnnnc cattcgccat
     2941 tcaggctgcg caactgttgg gaagggcgat cggtgcgggc ctcttcgcta ttacgccagc
     3001 tggcgaaagg gggatgtgct gcaaggcgat taagttgggt aacgccaggg ttttcccagt
     3061 cacgacgttg taaaacgacg gccagtgaat tgtaatacga ctcactatag ggcgaattgg
     3121 gcccgacgtc gcatgctccc ggccgccatg gcggccgcgg gaattcgatt gggcgatgag
     3181 tggt
//
